>Addgene plasmid #204760 | pCPH2A.B-GS3 | addgene full sequence | sequence record 407543 | Addgene NGS Result
CTAGAGGTACCCGTTACATAACTTACGGTAAATGGCCCGCCTGGCTGACCGCCCAACGACCCCCGCCCAT
TGACGTCAATAGTAACGCCAATAGGGACTTTCCATTGACGTCAATGGGTGGAGTATTTACGGTAAACTGC
CCACTTGGCAGTACATCAAGTGTATCATATGCCAAGTACGCCCCCTATTGACGTCAATGACGGTAAATGG
CCCGCCTGGCATTGTGCCCAGTACATGACCTTATGGGACTTTCCTACTTGGCAGTACATCTACGTATTAG
TCATCGCTATTACCATGGTCGAGGTGAGCCCCACGTTCTGCTTCACTCTCCCCATCTCCCCCCCCTCCCC
ACCCCCAATTTTGTATTTATTTATTTTTTAATTATTTTGTGCAGCGATGGGGGCGGGGGGGGGGGGGGGG
CGCGCGCCAGGCGGGGCGGGGCGGGGCGAGGGGCGGGGCGGGGCGAGGCGGAGAGGTGCGGCGGCAGCCA
ATCAGAGCGGCGCGCTCCGAAAGTTTCCTTTTATGGCGAGGCGGCGGCGGCGGCGGCCCTATAAAAAGCG
AAGCGCGCGGCGGGCGGGAGTCGCTGCGCGCTGCCTTCGCCCCGTGCCCCGCTCCGCCGCCGCCTCGCGC
CGCCCGCCCCGGCTCTGACTGACCGCGTTACTCCCACAGGTGAGCGGGCGGGACGGCCCTTCTCCTCCGG
GCTGTAATTAGCTGAGCAAGAGGTAAGGGTTTAAGGGATGGTTGGTTGGTGGGGTATTAATGTTTAATTA
CCTGGAGCACCTGCCTGAAATCACTTTTTTTCAGGTTGGACCGGTGCCACCATGGACTATAAGGACCACG
ACGGAGACTACAAGGATCATGATATTGATTACAAAGACGATGACGATAAGATGGCCCCAAAGAAGAAGCG
GAAGGTCGGGATCCACGGAGTCCCTGCAGCCCCGAGGAGGAGGAGACGCCGAGGGTCCTCCGGTGCTGGC
GGCCGGGGGCGGACCTGCTCTCGCACCGTCCGAGCGGAGCTTTCGTTTTCAGTGAGCCAGGTGGAGCGCA
GTCTACGGGAGGGCCACTACGCTCAGCGCCTGAGTCGCACGGCGCCGGTCTACCTCGCTGCGGTTATTGA
GTACCTGACGGCCAAGGTCCCGGAGCTGGCGGGCAACGAGGCCCAGAACAGCGGAGAGCGGAACATCACT
CCCCTGCTGCTGGACATGGTGGTTCACAACGACAGGCTACTGAGCACCCTTTTCAACACGACCACCATCT
CTCAAGTGGCCCCTGGCGAGGACGGTGGCGGTGGATCCGGTGGCGGTGGAAGTGGTGGCGGTGGATCTGA
CAAGAAGTACAGCATCGGCCTGGACATCGGCACCAACTCTGTGGGCTGGGCCGTGATCACCGACGAGTAC
AAGGTGCCCAGCAAGAAATTCAAGGTGCTGGGCAACACCGACCGGCACAGCATCAAGAAGAACCTGATCG
GAGCCCTGCTGTTCGACAGCGGCGAAACAGCCGAGGCCACCCGGCTGAAGAGAACCGCCAGAAGAAGATA
CACCAGACGGAAGAACCGGATCTGCTATCTGCAAGAGATCTTCAGCAACGAGATGGCCAAGGTGGACGAC
AGCTTCTTCCACAGACTGGAAGAGTCCTTCCTGGTGGAAGAGGATAAGAAGCACGAGCGGCACCCCATCT
TCGGCAACATCGTGGACGAGGTGGCCTACCACGAGAAGTACCCCACCATCTACCACCTGAGAAAGAAACT
GGTGGACAGCACCGACAAGGCCGACCTGCGGCTGATCTATCTGGCCCTGGCCCACATGATCAAGTTCCGG
GGCCACTTCCTGATCGAGGGCGACCTGAACCCCGACAACAGCGACGTGGACAAGCTGTTCATCCAGCTGG
TGCAGACCTACAACCAGCTGTTCGAGGAAAACCCCATCAACGCCAGCGGCGTGGACGCCAAGGCCATCCT
GTCTGCCAGACTGAGCAAGAGCAGACGGCTGGAAAATCTGATCGCCCAGCTGCCCGGCGAGAAGAAGAAT
GGCCTGTTCGGAAACCTGATTGCCCTGAGCCTGGGCCTGACCCCCAACTTCAAGAGCAACTTCGACCTGG
CCGAGGATGCCAAACTGCAGCTGAGCAAGGACACCTACGACGACGACCTGGACAACCTGCTGGCCCAGAT
CGGCGACCAGTACGCCGACCTGTTTCTGGCCGCCAAGAACCTGTCCGACGCCATCCTGCTGAGCGACATC
CTGAGAGTGAACACCGAGATCACCAAGGCCCCCCTGAGCGCCTCTATGATCAAGAGATACGACGAGCACC
ACCAGGACCTGACCCTGCTGAAAGCTCTCGTGCGGCAGCAGCTGCCTGAGAAGTACAAAGAGATTTTCTT
CGACCAGAGCAAGAACGGCTACGCCGGCTACATTGACGGCGGAGCCAGCCAGGAAGAGTTCTACAAGTTC
ATCAAGCCCATCCTGGAAAAGATGGACGGCACCGAGGAACTGCTCGTGAAGCTGAACAGAGAGGACCTGC
TGCGGAAGCAGCGGACCTTCGACAACGGCAGCATCCCCCACCAGATCCACCTGGGAGAGCTGCACGCCAT
TCTGCGGCGGCAGGAAGATTTTTACCCATTCCTGAAGGACAACCGGGAAAAGATCGAGAAGATCCTGACC
TTCCGCATCCCCTACTACGTGGGCCCTCTGGCCAGGGGAAACAGCAGATTCGCCTGGATGACCAGAAAGA
GCGAGGAAACCATCACCCCCTGGAACTTCGAGGAAGTGGTGGACAAGGGCGCTTCCGCCCAGAGCTTCAT
CGAGCGGATGACCAACTTCGATAAGAACCTGCCCAACGAGAAGGTGCTGCCCAAGCACAGCCTGCTGTAC
GAGTACTTCACCGTGTATAACGAGCTGACCAAAGTGAAATACGTGACCGAGGGAATGAGAAAGCCCGCCT
TCCTGAGCGGCGAGCAGAAAAAGGCCATCGTGGACCTGCTGTTCAAGACCAACCGGAAAGTGACCGTGAA
GCAGCTGAAAGAGGACTACTTCAAGAAAATCGAGTGCTTCGACTCCGTGGAAATCTCCGGCGTGGAAGAT
CGGTTCAACGCCTCCCTGGGCACATACCACGATCTGCTGAAAATTATCAAGGACAAGGACTTCCTGGACA
ATGAGGAAAACGAGGACATTCTGGAAGATATCGTGCTGACCCTGACACTGTTTGAGGACAGAGAGATGAT
CGAGGAACGGCTGAAAACCTATGCCCACCTGTTCGACGACAAAGTGATGAAGCAGCTGAAGCGGCGGAGA
TACACCGGCTGGGGCAGGCTGAGCCGGAAGCTGATCAACGGCATCCGGGACAAGCAGTCCGGCAAGACAA
TCCTGGATTTCCTGAAGTCCGACGGCTTCGCCAACAGAAACTTCATGCAGCTGATCCACGACGACAGCCT
GACCTTTAAAGAGGACATCCAGAAAGCCCAGGTGTCCGGCCAGGGCGATAGCCTGCACGAGCACATTGCC
AATCTGGCCGGCAGCCCCGCCATTAAGAAGGGCATCCTGCAGACAGTGAAGGTGGTGGACGAGCTCGTGA
AAGTGATGGGCCGGCACAAGCCCGAGAACATCGTGATCGAAATGGCCAGAGAGAACCAGACCACCCAGAA
GGGACAGAAGAACAGCCGCGAGAGAATGAAGCGGATCGAAGAGGGCATCAAAGAGCTGGGCAGCCAGATC
CTGAAAGAACACCCCGTGGAAAACACCCAGCTGCAGAACGAGAAGCTGTACCTGTACTACCTGCAGAATG
GGCGGGATATGTACGTGGACCAGGAACTGGACATCAACCGGCTGTCCGACTACGATGTGGACCATATCGT
GCCTCAGAGCTTTCTGAAGGACGACTCCATCGACAACAAGGTGCTGACCAGAAGCGACAAGAACCGGGGC
AAGAGCGACAACGTGCCCTCCGAAGAGGTCGTGAAGAAGATGAAGAACTACTGGCGGCAGCTGCTGAACG
CCAAGCTGATTACCCAGAGAAAGTTCGACAATCTGACCAAGGCCGAGAGAGGCGGCCTGAGCGAACTGGA
TAAGGCCGGCTTCATCAAGAGACAGCTGGTGGAAACCCGGCAGATCACAAAGCACGTGGCACAGATCCTG
GACTCCCGGATGAACACTAAGTACGACGAGAATGACAAGCTGATCCGGGAAGTGAAAGTGATCACCCTGA
AGTCCAAGCTGGTGTCCGATTTCCGGAAGGATTTCCAGTTTTACAAAGTGCGCGAGATCAACAACTACCA
CCACGCCCACGACGCCTACCTGAACGCCGTCGTGGGAACCGCCCTGATCAAAAAGTACCCTAAGCTGGAA
AGCGAGTTCGTGTACGGCGACTACAAGGTGTACGACGTGCGGAAGATGATCGCCAAGAGCGAGCAGGAAA
TCGGCAAGGCTACCGCCAAGTACTTCTTCTACAGCAACATCATGAACTTTTTCAAGACCGAGATTACCCT
GGCCAACGGCGAGATCCGGAAGCGGCCTCTGATCGAGACAAACGGCGAAACCGGGGAGATCGTGTGGGAT
AAGGGCCGGGATTTTGCCACCGTGCGGAAAGTGCTGAGCATGCCCCAAGTGAATATCGTGAAAAAGACCG
AGGTGCAGACAGGCGGCTTCAGCAAAGAGTCTATCCTGCCCAAGAGGAACAGCGATAAGCTGATCGCCAG
AAAGAAGGACTGGGACCCTAAGAAGTACGGCGGCTTCGACAGCCCCACCGTGGCCTATTCTGTGCTGGTG
GTGGCCAAAGTGGAAAAGGGCAAGTCCAAGAAACTGAAGAGTGTGAAAGAGCTGCTGGGGATCACCATCA
TGGAAAGAAGCAGCTTCGAGAAGAATCCCATCGACTTTCTGGAAGCCAAGGGCTACAAAGAAGTGAAAAA
GGACCTGATCATCAAGCTGCCTAAGTACTCCCTGTTCGAGCTGGAAAACGGCCGGAAGAGAATGCTGGCC
TCTGCCGGCGAACTGCAGAAGGGAAACGAACTGGCCCTGCCCTCCAAATATGTGAACTTCCTGTACCTGG
CCAGCCACTATGAGAAGCTGAAGGGCTCCCCCGAGGATAATGAGCAGAAACAGCTGTTTGTGGAACAGCA
CAAGCACTACCTGGACGAGATCATCGAGCAGATCAGCGAGTTCTCCAAGAGAGTGATCCTGGCCGACGCT
AATCTGGACAAAGTGCTGTCCGCCTACAACAAGCACCGGGATAAGCCCATCAGAGAGCAGGCCGAGAATA
TCATCCACCTGTTTACCCTGACCAATCTGGGAGCCCCTGCCGCCTTCAAGTACTTTGACACCACCATCGA
CCGGAAGAGGTACACCAGCACCAAAGAGGTGCTGGACGCCACCCTGATCCACCAGAGCATCACCGGCCTG
TACGAGACACGGATCGACCTGTCTCAGCTGGGAGGCGACAAAAGGCCGGCGGCCACGAAAAAGGCCGGCC
AGGCAAAAAAGAAAAAGGAATTCGGCAGTGGAGAGGGCAGAGGAAGTCTGCTAACATGCGGTGACGTCGA
GGAGAATCCTGGCCCAATGACCGAGTACAAGCCCACGGTGCGCCTCGCCACCCGCGACGACGTCCCCAGG
GCCGTACGCACCCTCGCCGCCGCGTTCGCCGACTACCCCGCCACGCGCCACACCGTCGATCCGGACCGCC
ACATCGAGCGGGTCACCGAGCTGCAAGAACTCTTCCTCACGCGCGTCGGGCTCGACATCGGCAAGGTGTG
GGTCGCGGACGACGGCGCCGCGGTGGCGGTCTGGACCACGCCGGAGAGCGTCGAAGCGGGGGCGGTGTTC
GCCGAGATCGGCCCGCGCATGGCCGAGTTGAGCGGTTCCCGGCTGGCCGCGCAGCAACAGATGGAAGGCC
TCCTGGCGCCGCACCGGCCCAAGGAGCCCGCGTGGTTCCTGGCCACCGTCGGAGTCTCGCCCGACCACCA
GGGCAAGGGTCTGGGCAGCGCCGTCGTGCTCCCCGGAGTGGAGGCGGCCGAGCGCGCCGGGGTGCCCGCC
TTCCTGGAGACCTCCGCGCCCCGCAACCTCCCCTTCTACGAGCGGCTCGGCTTCACCGTCACCGCCGACG
TCGAGGTGCCCGAAGGACCGCGCACCTGGTGCATGACCCGCAAGCCCGGTGCCTGAGAATTCTAACTAGA
GCTCGCTGATCAGCCTCGACTGTGCCTTCTAGTTGCCAGCCATCTGTTGTTTGCCCCTCCCCCGTGCCTT
CCTTGACCCTGGAAGGTGCCACTCCCACTGTCCTTTCCTAATAAAATGAGGAAATTGCATCGCATTGTCT
GAGTAGGTGTCATTCTATTCTGGGGGGTGGGGTGGGGCAGGACAGCAAGGGGGAGGATTGGGAAGAGAAT
AGCAGGCATGCTGGGGAGCGGCCGCAGGAACCCCTAGTGATGGAGTTGGCCACTCCCTCTCTGCGCGCTC
GCTCGCTCACTGAGGCCGGGCGACCAAAGGTCGCCCGACGCCCGGGCTTTGCCCGGGCGGCCTCAGTGAG
CGAGCGAGCGCGCAGCTGCCTGCAGGGGCGCCTGATGCGGTATTTTCTCCTTACGCATCTGTGCGGTATT
TCACACCGCATA
[95 nt withheld, positions 6593-6687]
T
[46 nt withheld, positions 6689-6734]
C
[141 nt withheld, positions 6736-6876]
CCTTTGACGTTGGAGTCCACGTTCTTT
[37 nt withheld, positions 6904-6940]
ACTCTATCTCGGGCTATTCTTTTGATTTATAAGGGATTTTGCCGATTTCGGTCTATTGGTTAAAAAATGA
GCTGATTTAACAAAAATTTAACGCGAATTTTAACAAAATATTAACGTTTACAATTTTATGGTGCACTCTC
AGTACAATCTGCTCTGATGCCGCATAGTTAAGCCAGCCCCGACACCCGCCAACACCCGCTGACGCGCCCT
GACGGGCTTGTCTGCTCCCGGCATCCGCTTACAGACAAGCTGTGACCGTCTCCGGGAGCTGCATGTGTCA
GAGGTTTTCACCGTCATCACCGAAACGCGCGAGACGAAAGGGCCTCGTGATACGCCTATTTTTATAGGTT
AATGTCATGATAATAATGGTTTCTTAGACGTCAGGTGGCACTTTTCGGGGAAATGTGCGCGGAACCCCTA
TTTGTTTATTTTTCTAAATACATTCAAATATGTATCCGCTCATGAGACAATAACCCTGATAAATGCTTCA
ATAATATTGAAAAAGGAAGAGTATGAGTATTCAACATTTCCGTGTCGCCCTTATTCCCTTTTTTGCGGCA
TTTTGCCTTCCTGTTTTTGCTCACCCAGAAACGCTGGTGAAAGTAAAAGATGCTGAAGATCAGTTGGGTG
CACGAGTGGGTTACATCGAACTGGATCTCAACAGCGGTAAGATCCTTGAGAGTTTTCGCCCCGAAGAACG
TTTTCCAATGATGAGCACTTTTAAAGTTCTGCTATGTGGCGCGGTATTATCCCGTATTGACGCCGGGCAA
GAGCAACTCGGTCGCCGCATACACTATTCTCAGAATGACTTGGTTGAGTACTCACCAGTCACAGAAAAGC
ATCTTACGGATGGCATGACAGTAAGAGAATTATGCAGTGCTGCCATAACCATGAGTGATAACACTGCGGC
CAACTTACTTCTGACAACGATCGGAGGACCGAAGGAGCTAACCGCTTTTTTGCACAACATGGGGGATCAT
GTAACTCGCCTTGATCGTTGGGAACCGGAGCTGAATGAAGCCATACCAAACGACGAGCGTGACACCACGA
TGCCTGTAGCAATGGCAACAACGTTGCGCAAACTATTAACTGGCGAACTACTTACTCTAGCTTCCCGGCA
ACAATTAATAGACTGGATGGAGGCGGATAAAGTTGCAGGACCACTTCTGCGCTCGGCCCTTCCGGCTGGC
TGGTTTATTGCTGATAAATCTGGAGCCGGTGAGCGTGGAAGCCGCGGTATCATTGCAGCACTGGGGCCAG
ATGGTAAGCCCTCCCGTATCGTAGTTATCTACACGACGGGGAGTCAGGCAACTATGGATGAACGAAATAG
ACAGATCGCTGAGATAGGTGCCTCACTGATTAAGCATTGGTAACTGTCAGACCAAGTTTACTCATATATA
CTTTAGATTGATTTAAAACTTCATTTTTAATTTAAAAGGATCTAGGTGAAGATCCTTTTTGATAATCTCA
TGACCAAAATCCCTTAACGTGAGTTTTCGTTCCACTGAGCGTCAGACCCCGTAGAAAAGATCAAAGGATC
TTCTTGAGATCCTTTTTTTCTGCGCGTAATCTGCTGCTTGCAAACAAAAAAACCACCGCTACCAGCGGTG
GTTTGTTTGCCGGATCAAGAGCTACCAACTCTTTTTCCGAAGGTAACTGGCTTCAGCAGAGCGCAGATAC
CAAATACTGTTCTTCTAGTGTAGCCGTAGTTAGGCCACCACTTCAAGAACTCTGTAGCACCGCCTACATA
CCTCGCTCTGCTAATCCTGTTACCAGTGGCTGCTGCCAGTGGCGATAAGTCGTGTCTTACCGGGTTGGAC
TCAAGACGATAGTTACCGGATAAGGCGCAGCGGTCGGGCTGAACGGGGGGTTCGTGCACACAGCCCAGCT
TGGAGCGAACGACCTACACCGAACTGAGATACCTACAGCGTGAGCTATGAGAAAGCGCCACGCTTCCCGA
AGGGAGAAAGGCGGACAGGTATCCGGTAAGCGGCAGGGTCGGAACAGGAGAGCGCACGAGGGAGCTTCCA
GGGGGAAACGCCTGGTATCTTTATAGTCCTGTCGGGTTTCGCCACCTCTGACTTGAGCGTCGATTTTTGT
GATGCTCGTCAGGGGGGCGGAGCCTATGGAAAAACGCCAGCAACGCGGCCTTTTTACGGTTCCTGGCCTT
TTGCTGGCCTTTTGCTCACATG
Features (pLannotate 1.2.2; 17 found; start..end, strand, type, name):
     12..297     +  enhancer       CMV enhancer: human cytomegalovirus immediate early enhancer; contains an 18-bp deletion relative to the standard CMV enhancer
    299..576     +  promoter       chicken β-actin promoter: No description available
    577..804     +  intron         hybrid intron: hybrid between chicken β-actin (CBA) and minute virus of mice (MMV) introns (Gray et al., 2011)
    942..1283    +  CDS            H2AB1: H2AB1_HUMAN - Also known as H2AFB1 From Homo sapiens (Human).
   1329..2930    +  CDS            Cas9(N): N-terminal portion of Streptococcus pyogenes Cas9 (Zetsche et al., 2015)
   2931..5429    +  CDS            Cas9(C): C-terminal portion of Streptococcus pyogenes Cas9 (Zetsche et al., 2015)
   5430..5477    +  CDS            nucleoplasmin NLS: bipartite nuclear localization signal from nucleoplasmin
   5547..6146    +  CDS            PuroR (fragment): puromycin N-acetyltransferase; pac from Streptomyces; confers resistance to puromycin
   6180..6291    +  polyA_signal   bGH poly(A) signal: bovine growth hormone polyadenylation signal
   6396..6536    +  repeat_region  AAV2 ITR: inverted terminal repeat of adeno-associated virus serotype 2 inverted
   6541..6592    -  misc_feature   bom (fragment): basis of mobility region from pBR322
   6611..7066    +  rep_origin     f1 ori (sequence partly withheld): f1 bacteriophage origin of replication; arrow indicates direction of (+) strand synthesis
   7067..7116    -  misc_feature   bom (fragment): basis of mobility region from pBR322
   7218..7253    -  CDS            rop (fragment): Rop protein, which maintains plasmids at low copy number; rop
   7348..7452    +  promoter       AmpR promoter: bla
   7453..8313    +  CDS            AmpR: β-lactamase; bla; confers resistance to ampicillin, carbenicillin, and related antibiotics
   8484..9072    +  rep_origin     ori: high-copy-number ColE1/pMB1/pBR322/pUC origin of replication
