[The description below was written by a language model from this plasmid's Addgene catalogue record and pLannotate feature annotations shown in this document.]
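Description:
pCPH2A.B-GS3 is a mammalian expression plasmid derived from the pSpCas9(BB)-2A-Puro (PX459) V2.0 backbone, built by Gibson cloning to express Streptococcus pyogenes Cas9 together with the human histone variant H2A.B (H2AB1, also called H2A.Bbd). It is propagated in E. coli as a high-copy plasmid through a ColE1/pUC-type origin and selected with ampicillin via the β-lactamase gene. An f1 phage origin is also present. The single AAV2 ITR and the short bom and rop fragments appear to be backbone remnants rather than functional modules.

Expression in mammalian cells is driven by a CBh-type promoter made up of the CMV enhancer, the chicken β-actin promoter and a hybrid CBA/MVM intron. Downstream, the H2AB1 coding sequence lies directly upstream of Cas9 on the same strand, separated by a short unannotated gap. This layout, the "GS3" in the name and the associated publication on histone variant–Cas9 fusions suggest an N-terminal H2A.B fusion joined by a glycine-serine linker, although the linker is not annotated. Cas9 is annotated as two contiguous halves that together form the full-length protein, followed by a nucleoplasmin NLS. A puromycin N-acetyltransferase gene follows after a small gap, which in the parental vector holds a 2A peptide, and allows puromycin selection of transfected cells. The transcript ends at a bGH polyadenylation signal.

The feature table lists no U6 promoter or guide RNA scaffold, unlike the parental PX459, so the record does not show that a guide is expressed from this plasmid. According to the linked study, fusions of this kind are used to test whether tethering histone variants to Cas9 suppresses non-homologous end joining during genome editing.
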