Addgene plasmid #204760: pCPH2A.B-GS3
Purpose: Expression of Cas9 and human H2A.B
Depositing lab: Yuichiro Miyaoka. Depositing organization: Tokyo Metropolitan Institute of Medical Science. Publication: Fusion of histone variants to Cas9 suppresses non-homologous end joining. Kato-Inui T, Takahashi G, Ono T, Miyaoka Y. PLoS One. 2024 May 13;19(5):e0288578. doi: 10.1371/journal.pone.0288578. eCollection 2024. PubMed 38739603.
Backbone
  Vector backbone: pSpCas9(BB)-2A-Puro(PX459)V2.0(#62988)
  Vector type: Mammalian Expression
Growth in bacteria
  Bacterial resistance: Ampicillin, 100 μg/mL
  Growth temperature: 37°C
  Growth strain: DH5alpha
  Copy number: High Copy
Gene/Insert
  Gene/Insert name: H2AB1 (alt name: H2A.Bbd)
  Species: H. sapiens (human)
  Entrez Gene: H2AFB1 (a.k.a. H2A.B, H2A.Bbd)
  Cloning method: Gibson Cloning
Terms and licenses: Academic/Nonprofit Terms; Industry Terms: Not Available to Industry
How to cite: pCPH2A.B-GS3 was a gift from Yuichiro Miyaoka (Addgene plasmid # 204760 ; http://n2t.net/addgene:204760 ; RRID:Addgene_204760)
